Addgene plasmid #20448: pWZL Neo Myr Flag CDK4
Depositing lab: William Hahn & Jean Zhao. Depositing organization: Dana-Farber Cancer Institute. Publication: Integrative Genomic Approaches Identify IKBKE as a Breast Cancer Oncogene (Kinase Library Clones). Boehm JS, Zhao JJ, Yao J, Kim SY, Firestein R, Dunn IF, Sjostrom SK, Garraway LA, Weremowicz S, Richardson AL, Greulich H, Stewart CJ, Mulvey LA, Shen RR, Ambrogio L, Hirozane-Kishikawa T, Hill DE, Vidal M, Meyerson M, Grenier JK, Hinkle G, Root DE, Roberts TM, Lander ES, Polyak K, Hahn WC. Cell. 2007 Jun 15. 129(6):1065-1079. 10.1016/j.cell.2007.03.052 PubMed 17574021.
Backbone
  Vector backbone: pWZL-Neo-Myr-Flag-DEST
  Backbone manufacturer: William Hahn Lab (available at Addgene, #15300)
  Vector type: Mammalian Expression, Retroviral
  Selectable markers: Neomycin (select with G418)
Growth in bacteria
  Bacterial resistance: Ampicillin, 100 μg/mL
  Growth temperature: 37°C
  Growth strain: Stbl3
  Growth instructions: Stbl3 cells to prevent recombination.
  Copy number: Unknown
Gene/Insert
  Gene/Insert name: CDK4 (alt name: cyclin-dependent kinase 4, transcript variant 1)
  Species: H. sapiens (human)
  GenBank ID: NM_000075
  Entrez Gene: CDK4 (a.k.a. CMM3, PSK-J3)
  Tag / fusion protein: Myr (N terminal on backbone); Flag (N terminal on backbone)
  Cloning method: Gateway Cloning
  Sequencing primers: 5′ pWZL-Fwd (GAA CCT CCT CGT TCG ACC); 3′ pWZL-Rev (TTC CGG GCC CTC ACA TTG)
Resource information
  A portion of this plasmid was derived from a plasmid made by: 1-G2
Terms and licenses: Academic/Nonprofit Terms; Industry Terms: Not Available to Industry
Depositor comments: ORFs were cloned into Gateway compatible pEntry vectors. An LR recombination reaction was performed to move the ORF to pWZL-Neo-Myr-Flag DEST such that the ORF would have 5' myristoylation and flag tags. This plasmid is part of a kinase library, and the gene has been verified, but has not been fully sequenced for minor mutations. Please see the following link for plasmids from this article that are not part of the kinase library http://www.addgene.org/pubmed/17574021
How to cite: pWZL Neo Myr Flag CDK4 was a gift from William Hahn & Jean Zhao (Addgene plasmid # 20448 ; http://n2t.net/addgene:20448 ; RRID:Addgene_20448)
