[The description below was written by a language model from this plasmid's Addgene catalogue record.]
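Description:
pWZL Neo Myr Flag CDK4 is a retroviral mammalian expression plasmid built on the Gateway-compatible pWZL-Neo-Myr-Flag-DEST backbone. It is propagated in bacteria under ampicillin selection, and the record specifies a recombination-deficient strain, reflecting the tendency of repeated retroviral sequences to rearrange. In mammalian cells, transduced or transfected populations are selected with G418 through the neomycin resistance marker. The record does not list the promoter, origin of replication or other backbone elements, and no feature table is provided, so the details of how the insert and the resistance marker are transcribed are not stated here.

The insert is the human cyclin-dependent kinase 4 open reading frame (CDK4, transcript variant 1). It was first cloned into a Gateway entry vector and then transferred by an LR recombination reaction into the destination vector, so that the ORF sits downstream of backbone-encoded N-terminal myristoylation (Myr) and Flag sequences. A myristoylation signal directs lipid modification that targets the fusion protein to membranes, a strategy commonly used to promote activation of kinases, while the Flag epitope allows detection or immunoprecipitation of the expressed protein.

The construct is one member of a library of myristoylated, Flag-tagged human kinase clones associated with a study that used integrative genomic approaches to identify breast cancer oncogenes. It is suited to stable retroviral delivery of the tagged kinase for gain-of-function work. The depositors note that the identity of the gene was verified, but that the clone has not been fully sequenced for minor mutations.
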