>Addgene plasmid #20448 | pWZL Neo Myr Flag CDK4 | addgene partial sequence | sequence record 26271 | 20448 with pWZL-Fwd
CTCCTTCTCTAGGCGCCGGCCGGATCCAGAATTCGCCACCATGGGGTCTTCAAAATCTAAACCAAAGGAC
CCCAGCCAGCGCCGGCGCAGGATCCGAGGTTACCTTGACTACAAAGACGATGACGACAAGCAATTGACAA
GTTTGTACAAAAAAGTTGGCATGGCTACCTCTCGATATGAGCCAGTGGCTGAAATTGGTGTCGGTGCCTA
TGGGACAGTGTACAAGGCCCGTGATCCCCACAGTGGCCACTTTGTGGCCCTCAAGAGTGTGAGAGTCCCC
AATGGAGGAGGAGGTGGAGGAGGCCTTCCCATCAGCACAGTTCGTGAGGTGGCTTTACTGAGGCGACTGG
AGGCTTTTGAGCATCCCAATGTTGTCCGGCTGATGGACGTCTGTGCCACATCCCGAACTGACCGGGAGAT
CAAGGTAACCCTGGTGTTTGAGCATGTAGACCAGGACCTAAGGACATATCTGGACAAGGCACCCCCACCA
GGCTTGCCAGCCGAAACGATCAAGGATCTGATGCGCCAGTTTCTAAGAGGCCTAGATTTCCTTCATGCCA
ATTGCATCGTTCACCGAGATCTGAAGCCAGAGAACATTCTGGTGACAAGTGGTGGAACAGTCAAGCTGGC
TGACTTTGGCCTGGCCAGAATCTACAGCTACCAGATGGCACTTACACCCGTGGTTGTTACACTCTGGTAC
CGAGCTCCCGAAGTTCTTCTGCAGTCCACATATGCAACACCTGTGGAC
